Addgene plasmid #102703: pMA_Level 1Γ
Purpose: Mobius Assembly Level 1 Acceptor Vector Γ
Depositing lab: Naomi Nakayama. Depositing organization: University of Edinburgh. Publication: Mobius Assembly: A versatile Golden-Gate framework towards universal DNA assembly. Andreou AI, Nakayama N. PLoS One. 2018 Jan 2;13(1):e0189892. doi: 10.1371/journal.pone.0189892. eCollection 2018. PubMed 29293531.
Backbone
  Vector backbone: derived from pSB1K3
  Backbone manufacturer: Self-made
  Backbone size w/o insert (bp): 2195
  Total vector size (bp): 3105
  Vector type: Synthetic Biology
Growth in bacteria
  Bacterial resistance: Kanamycin, 50 μg/mL
  Growth temperature: 37°C
  Growth strain: DH5alpha
  Copy number: High Copy
Gene/Insert
  Gene/Insert name: J23106:B0034:spisPink:rrnBT1-T7TE
  Insert size (bp): 910
  Cloning method: Restriction Enzyme; 5′ cloning site EcoRI (not destroyed); 3′ cloning site PstI (not destroyed)
  Sequencing primers: 5′ tgccacctgacgtctaagaa; 3′ attaccgcctttgagtgagc
Terms and licenses: Academic/Nonprofit Terms; Industry Terms: Not Available to Industry
How to cite: pMA_Level 1Γ was a gift from Naomi Nakayama (Addgene plasmid # 102703 ; http://n2t.net/addgene:102703 ; RRID:Addgene_102703)
