[The description below was written by a language model from this plasmid's Addgene catalogue record and pLannotate feature annotations shown in this document.]
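Description:
pMA_Level 1Γ is a Level 1 acceptor vector from the Mobius Assembly system, a Golden Gate-style framework for hierarchical DNA assembly in synthetic biology. It is a small (about 3.1 kb) bacterial cloning plasmid derived from the BioBrick backbone pSB1K3 and is maintained in E. coli at high copy through a ColE1/pUC-type origin of replication. Selection is by kanamycin, conferred by an aph(3')-Ia aminoglycoside phosphotransferase gene. This gene is annotated as driven by a cat promoter and followed by the lambda t0 terminator. Additional terminators (a his operon terminator and a putative bacterial terminator) flank the cloning region, consistent with the pSB1K3 design, which insulates the insert from backbone transcription.

The roughly 910 bp insert, placed between retained EcoRI and PstI sites, is a constitutive bacterial expression cassette. It comprises the Anderson-family promoter J23106 (matched by the automated annotation as a fragment of the closely related J23119), the B0034 ribosome binding site, the spisPink chromoprotein coding sequence from Stylophora pistillata, and a double rrnB T1/T7Te terminator. In acceptor vectors of this kind, such a coloured reporter usually serves as a visual dropout marker. Colonies carrying the uncut vector are pink, and those in which the assembled parts have replaced the cassette are colourless, although the record does not spell out this role. The Type IIS restriction sites and the overhangs that define the Γ position are not annotated or stated here. The Γ designation suggests it is one of a lettered set of Level 1 acceptors, presumably receiving transcription units built from lower-level standard parts for later combination into multigene constructs.
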