Features (pLannotate 1.2.2; 10 found; start..end, strand, type, name):
      1..58      +  terminator     his operon terminator: This putative transcriptin terminator from the E. coli his operon has a 2-bp deletion introduced during synthesis. Its efficiency has not been determined.
    253..841     -  rep_origin     ori: high-copy-number ColE1/pMB1/pBR322/pUC origin of replication
   1024..1118    -  terminator     lambda t0 terminator: transcription terminator from phage lambda
   1139..1954    -  CDS            KanR: aminoglycoside phosphotransferase; aph(3')-Ia; confers resistance to kanamycin in bacteria or G418 (Geneticin®) in eukaryotes
   1955..2052    -  promoter       cat promoter: promoter of the E. coli cat gene encoding chloramphenicol acetyltransferase
   2138..2181    -  terminator     bacterial terminator: putative bacterial transcription terminator
   2222..2250    +  promoter       J23119 promoter (fragment): bacterial promoter (Registry of Standard Biological Parts BBa J23119)
   2277..2948    +  CDS            spisCP: spisCP is a fluorescent protein published in 2008, derived from Stylophora pistillata. It is reported to be a tetramer.
   2959..3030    +  terminator     rrnB T1 terminator: transcription terminator T1 from the E. coli rrnB gene
   3046..3073    +  terminator     T7Te terminator: phage T7 early transcription terminator
>Addgene plasmid #102703 | pMA_Level 1Γ | addgene full sequence | sequence record 201177 | Addgene NGS Result
TCCGGCAAAAAAGGGCAAGGTGTCACCACCCTGCCCTTTTTCTTTAAAACCGAAAAGATTACTTCGCGTT
ATGCAGGCTTCCTCGCTCACTGACTCGCTGCGCTCGGTCGTTCGGCTGCGGCGAGCGGTATCAGCTCACT
CAAAGGCGGTAATACGGTTATCCACAGAATCAGGGGATAACGCAGGAAAGAACATGTGAGCAAAAGGCCA
GCAAAAGGCCAGGAACCGTAAAAAGGCCGCGTTGCTGGCGTTTTTCCACAGGCTCCGCCCCCCTGACGAG
CATCACAAAAATCGACGCTCAAGTCAGAGGTGGCGAAACCCGACAGGACTATAAAGATACCAGGCGTTTC
CCCCTGGAAGCTCCCTCGTGCGCTCTCCTGTTCCGACCCTGCCGCTTACCGGATACCTGTCCGCCTTTCT
CCCTTCGGGAAGCGTGGCGCTTTCTCATAGCTCACGCTGTAGGTATCTCAGTTCGGTGTAGGTCGTTCGC
TCCAAGCTGGGCTGTGTGCACGAACCCCCCGTTCAGCCCGACCGCTGCGCCTTATCCGGTAACTATCGTC
TTGAGTCCAACCCGGTAAGACACGACTTATCGCCACTGGCAGCAGCCACTGGTAACAGGATTAGCAGAGC
GAGGTATGTAGGCGGTGCTACAGAGTTCTTGAAGTGGTGGCCTAACTACGGCTACACTAGAAGAACAGTA
TTTGGTATCTGCGCTCTGCTGAAGCCAGTTACCTTCGGAAAAAGAGTTGGTAGCTCTTGATCCGGCAAAC
AAACCACCGCTGGTAGCGGTGGTTTTTTTGTTTGCAAGCAGCAGATTACGCGCAGAAAAAAAGGATCTCA
AGAAGATCCTTTGATCTTTTCTACGGGGTCTGACGCTCAGTGGAACGAAAACTCACGTTAAGGGATTTTG
GTCATGAGATTATCAAAAAGGATCTTCACCTAGATCCTTTTAAATTAAAAATGAAGTTTTAAATCAATCT
AAAGTATATATGAGTAAACTTGGTCTGACAGCTCGAGGCTTGGATTCTCACCAATAAAAAACGCCCGGCG
GCAACCGAGCGTTCTGAACAAATCCAGATGGAGTTCTGAGGTCATTACTGGATCTATCAACAGGAGTCCA
AGCGAGCTCGATATCAAATTAGAAAAACTCATCGAGCATCAAATGAAACTGCAATTTATTCATATCAGGA
TTATCAATACCATATTTTTGAAAAAGCCGTTTCTGTAATGAAGGAGAAAACTCACCGAGGCAGTTCCATA
GGATGGCAAGATCCTGGTATCGGTCTGCGATTCCGACTCGTCCAACATCAATACAACCTATTAATTTCCC
CTCGTCAAAAATAAGGTTATCAAGTGAGAAATCACCATGAGTGACGACTGAATCCGGTGAGAATGGCAAA
AGTTTATGCATTTCTTTCCAGACTTGTTCAACAGGCCAGCCATTACGCTCGTCATCAAAATCACTCGCAT
CAACCAAACCGTTATTCATTCGTGATTGCGCCTGAGCGAGACGAAATACGCGATCGCTGTTAAAAGGACA
ATTACAAACAGGAATCGAATGCAACCGGCGCAGGAACACTGCCAGCGCATCAACAATATTTTCACCTGAA
TCAGGATATTCTTCTAATACCTGGAATGCTGTTTTCCCTGGGATCGCAGTGGTGAGTAACCATGCATCAT
CAGGAGTACGGATAAAATGCTTGATGGTCGGAAGAGGCATAAATTCCGTCAGCCAGTTTAGTCTGACCAT
CTCATCTGTAACATCATTGGCAACGCTACCTTTGCCATGTTTCAGAAACAACTCTGGCGCATCGGGCTTC
CCATACAATCGGTAGATTGTCGCACCTGATTGCCCGACATTATCGCGAGCCCATTTATACCCATATAAAT
CAGCATCCATGTTGGAATTTAATCGCGGCCTTGAGCAAGACGTTTCCCGTTGAATATGGCTCATTTTAGC
TTCCTTAGCTCCTGAAAATCTCGATAACTCAAAAAATACGCCCGGTAGTGATCTTATTTCATTATGGTGA
AAGTTGGAACCTCTTACGTGCCCGATCAACTCGAGTGCCACCTGACGTCTAAGAAACCATTATTATCATG
ACATTAACCTATAAAAATAGGCGTATCACGAGGCAGAATTTCAGATAAAAAAAATCCTTAGCTTTCGCTA
AGGATGATTTCTGGAATTCCACCTGCATATGTCAGGAGAGAGACCTTTACGGCTAGCTCAGTCCTAGGTA
TAGTGCTAGCTACTAGAGAAAGAGGAGAAATACTAAATGTCGCACTCAAAACAAGCACTGGCAGATACGA
TGAAAATGACGTGGCTGATGGAAGGTTCGGTCAACGGTCACGCCTTTACGATTGAAGGCGAAGGTACCGG
CAAACCGTATGAAGGTAAACAGAGTGGCACCTTTCGTGTTACGAAAGGCGGTCCGCTGCCGTTTGCGTTT
GATATTGTCGCTCCGACCCTGAAATACGGTTTCAAATGCTTCATGAAATACCCGGCGGATATTCCGGACT
ACTTTAAACTGGCCTTCCCGGAAGGCCTGACGTACGATCGTAAAATTGCGTTTGAAGACGGCGGTTGTGC
GACCGCCACGGTCGAAATGAGCCTGAAGGGTAACACCCTGGTGCATAAAACGAACTTTCAGGGCGGTAAT
TTCCCGATTGATGGTCCGGTGATGCAAAAACGCACCCTGGGCTGGGAACCGACCTCTGAAAAAATGACGC
CGTGCGATGGTATTATCAAAGGCGACACCATCATGTACCTGATGGTTGAAGGCGGTAAAACGCTGAAATG
TCGTTATGAAAACAATTACCGCGCCAACAAACCAGTGCTGATGCCGCCGAGCCACTTTGTGGATCTGCGT
CTGACCCGCACGAATCTGGATAAAGAAGGTCTGGCGTTCAAACTGGAAGAATATGCTGTTGCCCGTGTGC
TGGAAGTGTAATAAGCTTCAAATAAAACGAAAGGCTCAGTCGAAAGACTGGGCCTTTCGTTTTATCTGTT
GTTTGTCGGTGAACGCTCTCTACTAGAGTCACACTGGCTCACCTTCGGGTGGGCCTTTCTGCGGGTCTCA
CGCTCTTGATATGCAGGTGCTGCAG
